>Addgene plasmid #39257 | pRAJ31f | depositor full sequence | sequence record 49422 | pRAJ31f sequence 5192 bps
GAATTCGCGGCCGCTTCTAGAGTTATTAAGCACCGGTGGAGTGACGACCTTCAGCACGTTCGTACTGTTC
AACGATGGTGTAGTCTTCGTTGTGGGAGGTGATGTCCAGTTTGATGTCGGTTTTGTAAGCACCCGGCAGC
TGAACCGGTTTTTTAGCCATGTAGGTGGTTTTAACTTCAGCGTCGTAGTGACCACCGTCTTTCAGTTTCA
GACGCATTTTGATTTCACCTTTCAGAGCACCGTCTTCCGGGTACATACGTTCGGTGGAAGCTTCCCAACC
CATGGTTTTTTTCTGCATAACCGGACCGTCGGACGGGAAGTTGGTACCACGCAGTTTAACTTTGTAGATG
AACTCACCGTCTTGCAGGGAGGAGTCCTGGGTAACGGTAACAACACCACCGTCTTCGAAGTTCATAACAC
GTTCCCATTTGAAACCTTCCGGGAAGGACAGTTTCAGGTAGTCCGGGATGTCAGCCGGGTGTTTAACGTA
AGCTTTGGAACCGTACTGGAACTGCGGGGACAGGATGTCCCAAGCGAACGGCAGCGGACCACCTTTGGTA
ACTTTCAGTTTAGCGGTCTGGGTACCTTCGTACGGACGACCTTCACCTTCACCTTCGATTTCGAACTCGT
GACCGTTAACGGAACCTTCCATACGAACTTTGAAACGCATGAACTCTTTGATAACGTCTTCGGAGGAAGC
CATCTAGTATTTCTCCTCTTTCTCTAGTGGATCCGCTAGCAAAAAAAGATCGTAGCCATGTAGCAAATAG
CTACTAAGACCAATACAGTGACAGCGGATAGGGACTTAATTGCGGATGAGACGACGGTAAAGCTTAATAT
TGATCCTAGCAACCATTTACCACATAACTACGACCCAGGCGCTGGACGTTTGATGTGTGCTCAGTATCTC
TATCACTGATAGGGATGTCAATCTCTATCACTGATAGGGACCTAGGATGCATATAAATGTGAGCGGATAA
CATTGACATTGTGAGCGGATAACAAGATACTGAGCACAGTGGATATGCTTTACCTCTTGGTGAGACGACA
TAAAGAGGAGAAACATAATATGACTAGCCGTAAAGGCGAAGAGCTGTTCACTGGTGTCGTCCCTATTCTG
GTGGAACTGGATGGTGATGTCAACGGTCATAAGTTTTCCGTGCGTGGCGAGGGTGAAGGTGACGCAACTA
ATGGTAAACTGACGCTGAAGTTCATCTGTACTACTGGTAAACTGCCGGTACCTTGGCCGACTCTGGTAAC
GACGCTGACTTATGGTGTTCAGTGCTTTGCTCGTTATCCGGACCATATGAAGCAGCATGACTTCTTCAAG
TCCGCCATGCCGGAAGGCTATGTGCAGGAACGCACGATTTCCTTTAAGGATGACGGCACGTACAAAACGC
GTGCGGAAGTGAAATTTGAAGGCGATACCCTGGTAAACCGCATTGAGCTGAAAGGCATTGACTTTAAAGA
AGACGGCAATATCCTGGGCCATAAGCTGGAATACAATTTTAACAGCCACAATGTTTACATCACCGCCGAT
AAACAAAAAAATGGCATTAAAGCGAATTTTAAAATTCGCCACAACGTGGAGGATGGCAGCGTGCAGCTGG
CTGATCACTACCAGCAAAACACTCCAATCGGTGATGGTCCTGTTCTGCTGCCAGACAATCACTATCTGAG
CACGCAAAGCGTTCTGTCTAAAGATCCGAACGAGAAACGCGATCATATGGTTCTGCTGGAGTTCGTAACC
GCAGCGGGCATCACGCATGGTATGGATGAACTGTACAAATGATGATACTAGTAGCGGCCGCTGCAGGAGT
CACTAAGGGTTAGTTAGTTAGATTAGCAGAAAGTCAAAAGCCTCCGACCGGAGGCTTTTGACTAAAACTT
CCCTTGGGGTTATCATTGGGGCTCACTCAAAGGCGGTAATCAGATAAAAAAAATCCTTAGCTTTCGCTAA
GGATGATTTCTGCTAGTATTATTAGAAAAACTCATCGAGCATCAAATGAAACTGCAATTTATTCATATCA
GGATTATCAATACCATATTTTTGAAAAAGCCGTTTCTGTAATGAAGGAGAAAACTCACCGAGGCAGTTCC
AAAGAATGGCAAGGTCCTGGTAACGGTCTGCGATTCCGACCCGTCCAACATCAATACAACCTATTAATTT
CCCCTCGTCAAAAATAAGGTTATCAAGTGAGAAATCACCATGAGTGACGACTGAATCCGGTGAGAATGGC
AAGAGCTTGTGCATTTCTTTCCAGACTTGTTCAACAGGCCAGCCATTACGCTCGTCATCAAAATCACTCG
CATCAACCAAACCGTTATTCATGCGTGATTGCGCCTGAGCAAGACGAAATACACGATCGCTGTTAAAAGG
ACAATTACAAACAGGAATCGAATGTAACCGGCGCAGGAACACGGCCAGCGCATCAACAATATTTTCACCT
GAATCAGGATATTCTTCTAATACCTGGAAGGCTGTTTTCCCAGGAATCGCGGTGGTGAGTAACCACGCAT
CATCAGGAGTACGGATAAAATGCTTGATGGTCGGGAGAGGCATAAACTCCGTCAGCCAGTTGAGACGGAC
CATCTCATCTGTAACATCATTGGCAACGCTACCTTTGCCATGTTTCAGAAACAACTCTGGCGCATCGGGC
TTCCCATACAAGCGATAGATTGTCGCACCTGATTGCCCGACATTATCGCGAGCCCATTTATACCCATATA
AATCAGCGTCCATGTTGGAGTTTAAGCGCGGACGGGAGCAAGACGTTTCCCGTTGAATATGGCTCATAAC
ACCCCTTGTATTACTGTTTATGTAAGCAGACAGTTTTATTGTTCATGATGATATATTTTTATCTTGTGCA
ATGTAACATCAGAGATTTTGAGACACAACGTGGCTTTGTTGAATAAATCGAACTTTTGCTGAGTTGAAGG
ATCAGCTCTAGTAGTTACATTGTCGATCTGTTCATGGTGAACAGCTTTAAATGCACCAAAAACTCGTAAA
AGCTCTGATGTATCTATCTTTTTTACACCGTTTTCATCTGTGCATATGGACAGTTTTCCCTTTGATATCT
AACGGTGAACAGTTGTTCTACTTTTGTTTGTTAGTCTTGATGCTTCACTGATAGATACAAGAGCCATAAG
AACCTCAGATCCTTCCGTATTTAGCCAGTATGTTCTCTAGTGTGGTTCGTTGTTTTTGCGTGAGCCATGA
GAACGAACCATTGAGATCATGCTTACTTTGCATGTCACTCAAAAATTTTGCCTCAAAACTGGTGAGCTGA
ATTTTTGCAGTTAAAGCATCGTGTAGTGTTTTTCTTAGTCCGTTACGTAGGTAGGAATCTGATGTAATGG
TTGTTGGTATTTTGTCACCATTCATTTTTATCTGGTTGTTCTCAAGTTCGGTTACGAGATCCATTTGTCT
ATCTAGTTCAACTTGGAAAATCAACGTATCAGTCGGGCGGCCTCGCTTATCAACCACCAATTTCATATTG
CTGTAAGTGTTTAAATCTTTACTTATTGGTTTCAAAACCCATTGGTTAAGCCTTTTAAACTCATGGTAGT
TATTTTCAAGCATTAACATGAACTTAAATTCATCAAGGCTAATCTCTATATTTGCCTTGTGAGTTTTCTT
TTGTGTTAGTTCTTTTAATAACCACTCATAAATCCTCATAGAGTATTTGTTTTCAAAAGACTTAACATGT
TCCAGATTATATTTTATGAATTTTTTTAACTGGAAAAGATAAGGCAATATCTCTTCACTAAAAACTAATT
CTAATTTTTCGCTTGAGAACTTGGCATAGTTTGTCCACTGGAAAATCTCAAAGCCTTTAACCAAAGGATT
CCTGATTTCCACAGTTCTCGTCATCAGCTCTCTGGTTGCTTTAGCTAATACACCATAAGCATTTTCCCTA
CTGATGTTCATCATCTGAGCGTATTGGTTATAAGTGAACGATACCGTCCGTTCTTTCCTTGTAGGGTTTT
CAATCGTGGGGTTGAGTAGTGCCACACAGCATAAAATTAGCTTGGTTTCATGCTCCGTTAAGTCATAGCG
ACTAATCGCTAGTTCATTTGCTTTGAAAACAACTAATTCAGACATACATCTCAATTGGTCTAGGTGATTT
TAATCACTATACCAATTGAGATGGGCTAGTCAATGATAATTACATGTCCTTTTCCTTTGAGTTGTGGGTA
TCTGTAAATTCTGCTAGACCTTTGCTGGAAAACTTGTAAATTCTGCTAGACCCTCTGTAAATTCCGCTAG
ACCTTTGTGTGTTTTTTTTGTTTATATTCAAGTGGTTATAATTTATAGAATAAAGAAAGAATAAAAAAAG
ATAAAAAGAATAGATCCCAGCCCTGTGTATAACTCACTACTTTAGTCAGTTCCGCAGTATTACAAAAGGA
TGTCGCAAACGCTGTTTGCTCCTCTACAAAACAGACCTTAAAACCCTAAAGGCTTAAGTAGCACCCTCGC
AAGCTCGGGCAAATCGCTGAATATTCCTTTTGTCTCCGACCATCAGGCACCTGAGTCGCTGTCTTTTTCG
TGACATTCAGTTCGCTGCGCTCACGGCTCTGGCAGTGAATGGGGGTAAATGGCACTACAGGCGCCTTTTA
TGGATTCATGCAAGGAAACTACCCATAATACAAGAAAAGCCCGTCACGGGCTTCTCAGGGCGTTTTATGG
CGGGTCTGCTATGTGGTGCTATCTGACTTTTTGCTGTTCAGCAGTTCCTGCCCTCTGATTTTCCAGTCTG
ACCACTTCGGATTATCCCGTGACAGGTCATTCAGACTGGCTAATGCACCCAGTAAGGCAGCGGTATCATC
AACAGGCTTACCCGTCTTACTGTCCCTAGTGCTTGGATTCTCACCAATAAAAAACGCCCGGCGGCAACCG
AGCGTTCTGAACAAATCCAGATGGAGTTCTGAGGTCATTACTGGATCTATCAACAGGAGTCCAAGCGAGC
TCGTAAACTTGGTCTGACAGCTCTAGCTCCGGCAAAAAAACGGGCAAGGTGTCACCACCCTGCCCTTTTT
CTTTAAAACCGAAAAGATTACTTCGCGTTTGCCACCTGACGTCTAAGAAAAGGAATATTCAGCAATTTGC
CCGTGCCGAAGAAAGGCCCACCCGTGAAGGTGAGCCAGTGAGTTGATTGCTACGTAATTAGTTAGTTAGC
CCTTAGTGACTC
Features (pLannotate 1.2.2; 15 found; start..end, strand, type, name):
      1..22      +  misc_feature   BioBrick prefix: BioBrick prefix for parts that do not start with "ATG"
     29..703     -  CDS            mRFP1: mRFP1 is a basic (constitutively fluorescent) red fluorescent protein published in 2002, derived from Discosoma sp.. It is reported to be a somewhat slowly-maturing monomer with low acid sensitivity.
    907..926     -  promoter       H1-2O2 promoter (fragment): doxycycline-inducible variant of the human H1 RNA promoter (Henriksen et al., 2007)
    932..950     -  protein_bind   tet operator: tetO; bacterial operator O2 for the tetR and tetA genes tetracycline repressor TetR
    989..1005    +  protein_bind   lac operator: The lac repressor binds to the lac operator to inhibit transcription in E. coli. This inhibition can be relieved by adding lactose or isopropyl-β-D-thiogalactopyranoside (IPTG). lac repressor encoded by lacI
   1079..1789    +  CDS            superfolder GFP: GFP variant that folds robustly even when fused to poorly folded proteins (Pédelacq et al., 2006)
   1796..1816    +  misc_feature   BioBrick suffix: universal suffix for all parts
   1852..1883    +  terminator     tonB terminator: bidirectional E. coli tonB-P14 transcription terminator
   1930..1970    -  terminator     bacterial terminator (fragment): putative bacterial transcription terminator
   1982..2797    -  CDS            KanR: aminoglycoside phosphotransferase confers resistance to kanamycin in bacteria or G418 (Geneticin®) in eukaryotes
   3155..4105    -  CDS            Rep101: RepA protein needed for replication with the pSC101 origin; rep101
   4153..4375    -  rep_origin     pSC101 ori: low-copy replication origin that requires the Rep101 protein
   4867..4961    -  terminator     lambda t0 terminator: transcription terminator from phage lambda
   4998..5057    +  terminator     his operon terminator: This putative transcriptin terminator from the E. coli his operon has a 2-bp deletion introduced during synthesis. Its efficiency has not been determined.
   5117..5146    -  terminator     T3Te terminator: phage T3 early transcription terminator
