[The description below was written by a language model from this plasmid's Addgene catalogue record and pLannotate feature annotations shown in this document.]
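Description:
pRAJ31f is a low-copy bacterial expression plasmid for synthetic biology work in E. coli. It is built on the pSTC1 backbone, part of which derives from the BioBrick vector pSB4K5. It replicates from the pSC101 origin, which depends on the plasmid-encoded Rep101 (RepA) protein, and is selected with kanamycin through an aminoglycoside phosphotransferase gene. The total size is 5,192 bp. Several transcription terminators (tonB, lambda t0, his operon, T3Te) flank the backbone elements and insulate them from the cargo region, which sits between BioBrick prefix and suffix sequences.

The insert, cloned at NheI sites, is the RAJ31 system, one of a set of computationally designed small-RNA riboregulator circuits. The record lists two inducible promoters, pLlacO-1 and pLtetO-1. This matches the annotated lac operator on the forward strand and the tet operator on the reverse strand, which lie close together and point in opposite directions. The short hit annotated as an "H1-2O2 promoter" fragment is most likely just a second tetO-containing stretch of pLtetO-1 rather than a mammalian element.

Superfolder GFP lies downstream of the lac operator side and mRFP1 downstream of the tet operator side. The table does not annotate the riboregulator RNAs themselves, so which promoter drives the trans-acting RNA and which drives the cis-repressed reporter transcript cannot be assigned from the record. In such systems a small trans-acting RNA typically pairs with a structured 5′ leader to release translation of the reporter.

This "f" variant is described as lacking a terminator for the trans-acting RNA, which suggests a control or comparison version of the RAJ31 device. Its likely use is fluorescence-based characterisation of engineered riboregulation under IPTG and tetracycline-analogue induction in hosts that express LacI and TetR.
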