Addgene plasmid #39257: pRAJ31f
Depositing lab: Alfonso Jaramillo. Depositing organization: Institute of System and Synthetic Biology, iSSB. Publication: De novo automated design of small RNA circuits for engineering synthetic riboregulation in living cells. Rodrigo G, Landrain TE, Jaramillo A. Proc Natl Acad Sci U S A. 2012 Sep 18;109(38):15271-6. Epub 2012 Sep 4. 10.1073/pnas.1203831109 PubMed 22949707.
Backbone
  Vector backbone: pSTC1
  Backbone manufacturer: Jaramillo Lab
  Backbone size w/o insert (bp): 4860
  Total vector size (bp): 5192
  Vector type: Bacterial Expression, Synthetic Biology
Growth in bacteria
  Bacterial resistance: Kanamycin, 50 μg/mL
  Growth temperature: 37°C
  Growth strain: DH5alpha
  Copy number: Low Copy
Gene/Insert
  Gene/Insert name: RAJ31 system (no terminator for the transRNA)
  Promoter: pLlacO-1+pLtetO-1
  Cloning method: Restriction Enzyme; 5′ cloning site NheI (not destroyed); 3′ cloning site NheI (not destroyed)
  Sequencing primers: 5′ tgccacctgacgtctaagaa; 3′ attaccgcctttgagtgagc
Resource information
  A portion of this plasmid was derived from a plasmid made by: http://partsregistry.org/Part:pSB4K5
Terms and licenses: Academic/Nonprofit Terms; Industry Terms: Not Available to Industry
How to cite: pRAJ31f was a gift from Alfonso Jaramillo (Addgene plasmid # 39257 ; http://n2t.net/addgene:39257 ; RRID:Addgene_39257)
