>Addgene plasmid #39257 | pRAJ31f | addgene partial sequence | sequence record 52386 | RNAde-BB-3 5'-tacggacgaccttcaccttc-3'
GATCCGCTAGCAAAAAAAGATCGTAGCCATGTAGCAAATAGCTACTAAGACCAATACAGTGACAGCGGAT
AGGGACTTAATTGCGGATGAGACGACGGTAAAGCTTAATATTGATCCTAGCAACCATTTACCACATAACT
ACGACCCAGGCGCTGGACGTTTGATGTGTGCTCAGTATCTCTATCACTGATAGGGATGTCAATCTCTATC
ACTGATAGGGACCTAGGATGCATATAAATGTGAGCGGATAACATTGACATTGTGAGCGGATAACAAGATA
CTGAGCACAGTGGATATGCTTTACCTCTTGGTGAGACGACATAAAGAGGAGAAACATAATATGACTAGCC
GTAAAGGCGAAGAGCTGTTCACTGGTGTCGTCCCTATTCTGGTGGAACTGGATGGTGATGTCAACGGTCA
TAAGTTTTCCGTGCGTGGCGAGGGTGAAGGTGACGCAACTAATGGTAAACTGACGCTGAAGTTCATCTGT
ACTACTGGTAAACTGCCGGTACCTTGGCCGACTCTGGTAACGACGCTGACTTATGGTGTTCAGTGCTTTG
CTCGTTATCCGGACCATATGAAGCAGCATGACTTCTTCAAGTCCGCCATGCCGGAAGGCTATGTGCAGGA
ACGCACGATTTCCTTTAAGGATGACGGCACGTACAAAACGCGTGCGGAAGTGAAATTTGAAGGCGATACC
CTGGTAAACCGCATTGAGCTGAAAGGCATTGACTTTAAAGAAGACGGCAATATCCTGGGCCATA
