>Addgene plasmid #39257 | pRAJ31f | addgene partial sequence | sequence record 53409 | jkRFP-F 5'-tggtcactacgacgctgaag-3'
CGGTTCAGCTGCCGGGTGCTTACAAAACCGACATCAAACTGGACATCACCTCCCACAACGAAGACTACAC
CATCGTTGAACAGTACGAACGTGCTGAAGGTCGTCACTCCACCGGTGCTTAATAACTCTAGAAGCGGCCG
CGAATTCGAGTCACTAAGGGCTAACTAACTAATTACGTAGCAATCAACTCACTGGCTCACCTTCACGGGT
GGGCCTTTCTTCGGCACGGGCAAATTGCTGAATATTCCTTTTCTTAGACGTCAGGTGGCAAACGCGAAGT
AATCTTTTCGGTTTTAAAGAAAAAGGGCAGGGTGGTGACACCTTGCCCGTTTTTTTGCCGGAGCTAGAGC
TGTCAGACCAAGTTTACGAGCTCGCTTGGACTCCTGTTGATAGATCCAGTAATGACCTCAGAACTCCATC
TGGATTTGTTCAGAACGCTCGGTTGCCGCCGGGCGTTTTTTATTGGTGAGAATCCAAGCACTAGGGACAG
TAAGACGGGTAAGCCTGTTGATGATACCGCTGCCTTACTGGGTGCATTAGCCAGTCTGAATGACCTGTCA
CGGGATAATCCGAAGTGGTCAGACTGGAAAATCAGAGGGCAGGAACTGCTGAACAGCAAAAAGTCAGATA
GCACCACATAGCAGACCCGCCATAAAACGCCCTGAGAAGCCCGTGACGGGCTTTTCTTGTATTATGGGTA
GTTTCCTTGCATGAATCCATAAAAGGCGCCTGTAGTGCCATTTACCCCCATTCACTGCCAGAGCCGTGAG
CGCAGCGA
